>Addgene plasmid #201828 | H6_fold-Z _Gogy | addgene full sequence | sequence record 399098 | Addgene NGS Result
ATCCGGATATAGTTCCTCCTTTCAGCAAAAAACCCCTCAAGACCCGTTTAGAGGCCCCAAGGGGTTATGC
TAGTTATTGCTCAGCGGTGGCAGCAGCCAACTCAGCTTCCTTTCGGGCTTTGTTAGCAGCCGGATCTCAG
TGGTGGTGGTGGTGGTGCTCGAGGGAACCATCCTCTTTGCGCTGAACTTCGCGCATGATTTTGATGAACT
TCTTCACCTGTTCAGGGCTAATTCCGAGATCATCGGCAAACTTGCGAATCAGTTCACGAGCAGTGTCTTT
GTCGCCTTCACGTGCACGCTCCATAGCGCGCCAAACCTGTTCTGCCAGATCTTTGATCACCTCACTCGGA
GAGGTACCTTTCCGTTTGGCCAATTCGCGCAGTTGTTCCGATACTTCCGGATTGTCGTTCGCCATCTGCT
GTAACGCACGACGGACAATCTCTTTGACTTTCTCTGGGTCTTGGCCATCCATGTTCTCCGCCATTTTGCG
CATTTCTTCCGTCACTTCTTCCAGTTTGCGTTCATCCCCCATATGTATATCTCCTTCTTAAAGTTAAACA
AAATTATTTCTAGAGGGGAATTGTTATCCGCTCACAATTCCCCTATAGTGAGTCGTATTAATTTCGCGGG
ATCGAGATCTCGATCCTCTACGCCGGACGCATCGTGGCCGGCATCACCGGCGCCACAGGTGCGGTTGCTG
GCGCCTATATCGCCGACATCACCGATGGGGAAGATCGGGCTCGCCACTTCGGGCTCATGAGCGCTTGTTT
CGGCGTGGGTATGGTGGCAGGCCCCGTGGCCGGGGGACTGTTGGGCGCCATCTCCTTGCATGCACCATTC
CTTGCGGCGGCGGTGCTCAACGGCCTCAACCTACTACTGGGCTGCTTCCTAATGCAGGAGTCGCATAAGG
GAGAGCGTCGAGATCCCGGACACCATCGAATGGCGCAAAACCTTTCGCGGTATGGCATGATAGCGCCCGG
AAGAGAGTCAATTCAGGGTGGTGAATGTGAAACCAGTAACGTTATACGATGTCGCAGAGTATGCCGGTGT
CTCTTATCAGACCGTTTCCCGCGTGGTGAACCAGGCCAGCCACGTTTCTGCGAAAACGCGGGAAAAAGTG
GAAGCGGCGATGGCGGAGCTGAATTACATTCCCAACCGCGTGGCACAACAACTGGCGGGCAAACAGTCGT
TGCTGATTGGCGTTGCCACCTCCAGTCTGGCCCTGCACGCGCCGTCGCAAATTGTCGCGGCGATTAAATC
TCGCGCCGATCAACTGGGTGCCAGCGTGGTGGTGTCGATGGTAGAACGAAGCGGCGTCGAAGCCTGTAAA
GCGGCGGTGCACAATCTTCTCGCGCAACGCGTCAGTGGGCTGATCATTAACTATCCGCTGGATGACCAGG
ATGCCATTGCTGTGGAAGCTGCCTGCACTAATGTTCCGGCGTTATTTCTTGATGTCTCTGACCAGACACC
CATCAACAGTATTATTTTCTCCCATGAAGACGGTACGCGACTGGGCGTGGAGCATCTGGTCGCATTGGGT
CACCAGCAAATCGCGCTGTTAGCGGGCCCATTAAGTTCTGTCTCGGCGCGTCTGCGTCTGGCTGGCTGGC
ATAAATATCTCACTCGCAATCAAATTCAGCCGATAGCGGAACGGGAAGGCGACTGGAGTGCCATGTCCGG
TTTTCAACAAACCATGCAAATGCTGAATGAGGGCATCGTTCCCACTGCGATGCTGGTTGCCAACGATCAG
ATGGCGCTGGGCGCAATGCGCGCCATTACCGAGTCCGGGCTGCGCGTTGGTGCGGATATCTCGGTAGTGG
GATACGACGATACCGAAGACAGCTCATGTTATATCCCGCCGTTAACCACCATCAAACAGGATTTTCGCCT
GCTGGGGCAAACCAGCGTGGACCGCTTGCTGCAACTCTCTCAGGGCCAGGCGGTGAAGGGCAATCAGCTG
TTGCCCGTCTCACTGGTGAAAAGAAAAACCACCCTGGCGCCCAATACGCAAACCGCCTCTCCCCGCGCGT
TGGCCGATTCATTAATGCAGCTGGCACGACAGGTTTCCCGACTGGAAAGCGGGCAGTGAGCGCAACGCAA
TTAATGTAAGTTAGCTCACTCATTAGGCACCGGGATCTCGACCGATGCCCTTGAGAGCCTTCAACCCAGT
CAGCTCCTTCCGGTGGGCGCGGGGCATGACTATCGTCGCCGCACTTATGACTGTCTTCTTTATCATGCAA
CTCGTAGGACAGGTGCCGGCAGCGCTCTGGGTCATTTTCGGCGAGGACCGCTTTCGCTGGAGCGCGACGA
TGATCGGCCTGTCGCTTGCGGTATTCGGAATCTTGCACGCCCTCGCTCAAGCCTTCGTCACTGGTCCCGC
CACCAAACGTTTCGGCGAGAAGCAGGCCATTATCGCCGGCATGGCGGCCCCACGGGTGCGCATGATCGTG
CTCCTGTCGTTGAGGACCCGGCTAGGCTGGCGGGGTTGCCTTACTGGTTAGCAGAATGAATCACCGATAC
GCGAGCGAACGTGAAGCGACTGCTGCTGCAAAACGTCTGCGACCTGAGCAACAACATGAATGGTCTTCGG
TTTCCGTGTTTCGTAAAGTCTGGAAACGCGGAAGTCAGCGCCCTGCACCATTATGTTCCGGATCTGCATC
GCAGGATGCTGCTGGCTACCCTGTGGAACACCTACATCTGTATTAACGAAGCGCTGGCATTGACCCTGAG
TGATTTTTCTCTGGTCCCGCCGCATCCATACCGCCAGTTGTTTACCCTCACAACGTTCCAGTAACCGGGC
ATGTTCATCATCAGTAACCCGTATCGTGAGCATCCTCTCTCGTTTCATCGGTATCATTACCCCCATGAAC
AGAAATCCCCCTTACACGGAGGCATCAGTGACCAAACAGGAAAAAACCGCCCTTAACATGGCCCGCTTTA
TCAGAAGCCAGACATTAACGCTTCTGGAGAAACTCAACGAGCTGGACGCGGATGAACAGGCAGACATCTG
TGAATCGCTTCACGACCACGCTGATGAGCTTTACCGCAGCTGCCTCGCGCGTTTCGGTGATGACGGTGAA
AACCTCTGACACATGCAGCTCCCGGAGACGGTCACAGCTTGTCTGTAAGCGGATGCCGGGAGCAGACAAG
CCCGTCAGGGCGCGTCAGCGGGTGTTGGCGGGTGTCGGGGCGCAGCCATGACCCAGTCACGTAGCGATAG
CGGAGTGTATACTGGCTTAACTATGCGGCATCAGAGCAGATTGTACTGAGAGTGCACCATTGCGGTGTGA
AATACCGCACAGATGCGTAAGGAGAAAATACCGCATCAGGCGCTCTTCCGCTTCCTCGCTCACTGACTCG
CTGCGCTCGGTCGTTCGGCTGCGGCGAGCGGTATCAGCTCACTCAAAGGCGGTAATACGGTTATCCACAG
AATCAGGGGATAACGCAGGAAAGAACATGTGAGCAAAAGGCCAGCAAAAGGCCAGGAACCGTAAAAAGGC
CGCGTTGCTGGCGTTTTTCCATAGGCTCCGCCCCCCTGACGAGCATCACAAAAATCGACGCTCAAGTCAG
AGGTGGCGAAACCCGACAGGACTATAAAGATACCAGGCGTTTCCCCCTGGAAGCTCCCTCGTGCGCTCTC
CTGTTCCGACCCTGCCGCTTACCGGATACCTGTCCGCCTTTCTCCCTTCGGGAAGCGTGGCGCTTTCTCA
TAGCTCACGCTGTAGGTATCTCAGTTCGGTGTAGGTCGTTCGCTCCAAGCTGGGCTGTGTGCACGAACCC
CCCGTTCAGCCCGACCGCTGCGCCTTATCCGGTAACTATCGTCTTGAGTCCAACCCGGTAAGACACGACT
TATCGCCACTGGCAGCAGCCACTGGTAACAGGATTAGCAGAGCGAGGTATGTAGGCGGTGCTACAGAGTT
CTTGAAGTGGTGGCCTAACTACGGCTACACTAGAAGGACAGTATTTGGTATCTGCGCTCTGCTGAAGCCA
GTTACCTTCGGAAAAAGAGTTGGTAGCTCTTGATCCGGCAAACAAACCACCGCTGGTAGCGGTGGTTTTT
TTGTTTGCAAGCAGCAGATTACGCGCAGAAAAAAAGGATCTCAAGAAGATCCTTTGATCTTTTCTACGGG
GTCTGACGCTCAGTGGAACGAAAACTCACGTTAAGGGATTTTGGTCATGAGATTATCAAAAAGGATCTTC
ACCTAGATCCTTTTAAATTAAAAATGAAGTTTTAAATCAATCTAAAGTATATATGAGTAAACTTGGTCTG
ACAGTTACCAATGCTTAATCAGTGAGGCACCTATCTCAGCGATCTGTCTATTTCGTTCATCCATAGTTGC
CTGACTCCCCGTCGTGTAGATAACTACGATACGGGAGGGCTTACCATCTGGCCCCAGTGCTGCAATGATA
CCGCGAGACCCACGCTCACCGGCTCCAGATTTATCAGCAATAAACCAGCCAGCCGGAAGGGCCGAGCGCA
GAAGTGGTCCTGCAACTTTATCCGCCTCCATCCAGTCTATTAATTGTTGCCGGGAAGCTAGAGTAAGTAG
TTCGCCAGTTAATAGTTTGCGCAACGTTGTTGCCATTGCTGCAGGCATCGTGGTGTCACGCTCGTCGTTT
GGTATGGCTTCATTCAGCTCCGGTTCCCAACGATCAAGGCGAGTTACATGATCCCCCATGTTGTGCAAAA
AAGCGGTTAGCTCCTTCGGTCCTCCGATCGTTGTCAGAAGTAAGTTGGCCGCAGTGTTATCACTCATGGT
TATGGCAGCACTGCATAATTCTCTTACTGTCATGCCATCCGTAAGATGCTTTTCTGTGACTGGTGAGTAC
TCAACCAAGTCATTCTGAGAATAGTGTATGCGGCGACCGAGTTGCTCTTGCCCGGCGTCAATACGGGATA
ATACCGCGCCACATAGCAGAACTTTAAAAGTGCTCATCATTGGAAAACGTTCTTCGGGGCGAAAACTCTC
AAGGATCTTACCGCTGTTGAGATCCAGTTCGATGTAACCCACTCGTGCACCCAACTGATCTTCAGCATCT
TTTACTTTCACCAGCGTTTCTGGGTGAGCAAAAACAGGAAGGCAAAATGCCGCAAAAAAGGGAATAAGGG
CGACACGGAAATGTTGAATACTCATACTCTTCCTTTTTCAATATTATTGAAGCATTTATCAGGGTTATTG
TCTCATGAGCGGATACATATTTGAATGTATTTAGAAAAATAAACAAATAGGGGTTCCGCGCACATTTCCC
CGAAAAGTGCCACCTAAATTGTAAGCGTTAATATTTTGTTAAAATTCGCGTTAAATTTTTGTTAAATCAG
CTCATTTTTTAACCAATAGGCCGAAATCGGCAAAATCCCTTATAAATCAAAAGAATAGACCGAGATAGGG
T
[37 nt withheld, positions 5392-5428]
AAAGAACGTGGACTCCAACGTCAAAGG
[49 nt withheld, positions 5456-5504]
T
[91 nt withheld, positions 5506-5596]
G
[124 nt withheld, positions 5598-5721]
CCCATTCGCCA
Features (pLannotate 1.2.2; 18 found; start..end, strand, type, name):
     26..73      -  terminator     T7 terminator: transcription terminator for bacteriophage T7 RNA polymerase
     81..130     -  CDS            SET1 (fragment): solubility-enhancement tag derived from T7 phage gene 10B
    140..157     -  CDS            9xHis (fragment): 9xHis affinity tag
    540..562     -  RBS            RBS: efficient ribosome binding site from bacteriophage T7 gene 10 (Olins and Rangwala, 1989)
    577..601     -  protein_bind   lac operator: The lac repressor binds to the lac operator to inhibit transcription in E. coli. This inhibition can be relieved by adding lactose or isopropyl-β-D-thiogalactopyranoside (IPTG). lac repressor encoded by lacI
    602..620     -  promoter       T7 promoter: promoter for bacteriophage T7 RNA polymerase
    642..921     +  CDS            TcR (fragment): tetracycline efflux protein; tet; confers resistance to tetracycline
    929..1006    +  promoter       lacI promoter: lacI
   1007..2089    +  CDS            lacI: lac repressor; lacI; The lac repressor binds to the lac operator to inhibit transcription in E. coli. This inhibition can be relieved by adding lactose or isopropyl-β-D-thiogalactopyranoside (IPTG).
   2102..2123    +  protein_bind   CAP binding site: CAP binding activates transcription in the presence of cAMP. E. coli catabolite activator protein
   2138..2429    +  CDS            TcR (fragment): tetracycline efflux protein; tet; confers resistance to tetracycline
   2501..2881    -  CDS            YPB1_ECOLX: Protein predicted: Swiss-Prot protein existence level 4. From Escherichia coli.
   2898..3089    +  CDS            rop: Rop protein, which maintains plasmids at low copy number; rop
   3191..3330    +  misc_feature   bom: basis of mobility region from pBR322
   3516..4104    -  rep_origin     ori: high-copy-number ColE1/pMB1/pBR322/pUC origin of replication
   4275..5135    -  CDS            AmpR: β-lactamase; bla; confers resistance to ampicillin, carbenicillin, and related antibiotics
   5136..5240    -  promoter       AmpR promoter: bla
   5293..5721    -  rep_origin     f1 ori (sequence partly withheld): f1 bacteriophage origin of replication; arrow indicates direction of (+) strand synthesis
