[The description below was written by a language model from this plasmid's Addgene catalogue record and pLannotate feature annotations shown in this document.]
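Description:
H6_fold-Z _Gogy is a bacterial expression plasmid built on the pET21b(+) backbone, carrying a 378 bp synthetic open reading frame for a computationally designed protein that comes from work on designing complicated all-alpha protein structures. The insert was placed between the NdeI and XhoI sites, both of which remain intact. This joins the coding sequence in frame to the backbone-encoded C-terminal 6xHis tag for metal-affinity purification. The automated annotation labels this tag as a fragment of a 9xHis tag, and it does not annotate the designed coding sequence itself, which lies in the unlabelled stretch between the ribosome binding site and the His tag. Small hits such as the SET1 fragment, tetracycline-resistance fragments and a predicted E. coli protein appear to be backbone remnants or incidental matches rather than functional parts.

Expression follows the standard pET arrangement. A T7 promoter with an adjacent lac operator drives transcription, the T7 gene 10 ribosome binding site initiates translation, and a T7 terminator closes the unit. The plasmid also carries lacI with its own promoter, so lac repressor keeps the cassette quiet until an inducer such as IPTG is added in a host that supplies T7 RNA polymerase. The record recommends a BL21-type strain for expression and a cloning strain for propagation.

Replication depends on a ColE1/pBR322-type origin accompanied by rop and the bom region, although the catalogue lists the plasmid as high copy. Selection is by ampicillin through the β-lactamase gene. An f1 origin is also present, which allows single-stranded DNA production. The construct is intended for producing the His-tagged designed protein in E. coli, presumably for purification and characterisation, although the record states only bacterial expression as the purpose.
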