Addgene plasmid #201828: H6_fold-Z _Gogy
Purpose: Expresses H6_fold-Z _Gogy in bacterial cells
Depositing lab: Nobuyasu Koga. Depositing organization: Institute for Molecular Science. Publication: Design of complicated all-alpha protein structures. Sakuma K, Kobayashi N, Sugiki T, Nagashima T, Fujiwara T, Suzuki K, Kobayashi N, Murata T, Kosugi T, Tatsumi-Koga R, Koga N. Nat Struct Mol Biol. 2024 Feb;31(2):275-282. doi: 10.1038/s41594-023-01147-9. Epub 2024 Jan 4. PubMed 38177681.
Backbone
  Vector backbone: pET21b(+)
  Backbone size w/o insert (bp): 5358
  Vector type: Bacterial Expression
Growth in bacteria
  Bacterial resistance: Ampicillin, 100 μg/mL
  Growth temperature: 37°C
  Growth strain: DH5alpha
  Growth instructions: For protein expression, BL21 star is recommended
  Copy number: High Copy
Gene/Insert
  Gene/Insert name: H6_fold-Z _Gogy
  Species: Synthetic
  Insert size (bp): 378
  Tag / fusion protein: 6xHis (C terminal on backbone)
  Cloning method: Restriction Enzyme; 5′ cloning site NdeI (not destroyed); 3′ cloning site XhoI (not destroyed)
  Sequencing primers: 5′ T7
Terms and licenses: Academic/Nonprofit Terms; Industry Terms: Not Available to Industry
How to cite: H6_fold-Z _Gogy was a gift from Nobuyasu Koga (Addgene plasmid # 201828 ; http://n2t.net/addgene:201828 ; RRID:Addgene_201828)
