>Addgene plasmid #201828 | H6_fold-Z _Gogy | depositor partial sequence | sequence record 391847 | insert sequence
CATATGGGGGATGAACGCAAACTGGAAGAAGTGACGGAAGAAATGCGCAAAATGGCGGAGAACATGGATG
GCCAAGACCCAGAGAAAGTCAAAGAGATTGTCCGTCGTGCGTTACAGCAGATGGCGAACGACAATCCGGA
AGTATCGGAACAACTGCGCGAATTGGCCAAACGGAAAGGTACCTCTCCGAGTGAGGTGATCAAAGATCTG
GCAGAACAGGTTTGGCGCGCTATGGAGCGTGCACGTGAAGGCGACAAAGACACTGCTCGTGAACTGATTC
GCAAGTTTGCCGATGATCTCGGAATTAGCCCTGAACAGGTGAAGAAGTTCATCAAAATCATGCGCGAAGT
TCAGCGCAAAGAGGATGGTTCCCTCGAG
